Addgene plasmid #154587: pEPYC0CM0430
Purpose: Phytobricks Level 0 part
Depositing lab: Nicola Patron. Depositing organization: Earlham Institute. Publication: Rational design of minimal synthetic promoters for plants. Cai YM, Kallam K, Tidd H, Gendarini G, Salzman A, Patron NJ. Nucleic Acids Res. 2020 Aug 28. pii: 5897334. doi: 10.1093/nar/gkaa682. PubMed 32856047.
Backbone
  Vector backbone: pUAP1
  Vector type: Synthetic Biology
Growth in bacteria
  Bacterial resistance: Chloramphenicol, 25 μg/mL
  Growth temperature: 37°C
  Growth strain: NEB Stable
  Copy number: High Copy
Gene/Insert
  Gene/Insert name: MinSyn_124
  Species: Synthetic
  Cloning method: Restriction Enzyme; 5′ cloning site BpiI (destroyed during cloning); 3′ cloning site BpiI (destroyed during cloning)
Terms and licenses: Academic/Nonprofit Terms; Industry Terms: Not Available to Industry
Depositor comments: Please visit https://www.biorxiv.org/content/10.1101/2020.05.14.095406v1 for bioRxiv preprint.
How to cite: pEPYC0CM0430 was a gift from Nicola Patron (Addgene plasmid # 154587 ; http://n2t.net/addgene:154587 ; RRID:Addgene_154587)
