[The description below was written by a language model from this plasmid's Addgene catalogue record and the feature table of its GenBank file.]
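Description:
pEPYC0CM0430 is a small (2279 bp) circular synthetic-biology plasmid that stores a Phytobricks Level 0 standard part in the pUAP1 universal acceptor backbone. It is maintained in E. coli through a high-copy ColE1/pMB1/pUC-type origin of replication and selected with chloramphenicol via the cat gene encoding chloramphenicol acetyltransferase, whose coding region spans the numbering origin of the circular map. The backbone also carries several transcription terminators: a putative bacterial terminator, a his operon terminator noted as having a 2-bp deletion and untested efficiency, and the phage lambda t0 terminator. In this type of cloning vector, such terminators usually insulate the part and the marker from read-through transcription.

The insert is MinSyn_124, a fully synthetic sequence. The associated publication concerns the rational design of minimal synthetic promoters for plants, so the name suggests that this part is one of those promoter designs, although the record does not describe its composition or activity. The feature table does not annotate the insert at all. By position, it most likely lies in the unannotated interval between the bacterial terminator and the his operon terminator. The part was cloned using BpiI sites at both ends, and both sites were destroyed in the process, as expected for Type IIS (Golden Gate-style) domestication into an acceptor vector. In the Phytobrick standard, Level 0 parts are normally released with a second Type IIS enzyme and assembled with other standard parts into plant transcription units, but the record gives neither the release sites nor the overhangs. The plasmid has no plant selection marker, reporter or coding payload of its own, and serves as a storage and source vector for modular assembly.
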