LOCUS       Exported 2279 bp ds-DNA circular SYN 13-MAY-2021
DEFINITION  Phytobricks Level 0 part.
ACCESSION   .
VERSION     .
KEYWORDS    pEPYC0CM0430
SOURCE      synthetic DNA construct
  ORGANISM  synthetic DNA construct
REFERENCE   1 (bases 1 to 2279)
  AUTHORS   Cai YM, Kallam K, Tidd H, Gendarini G, Salzman A, Patron NJ
  TITLE     Rational design of minimal synthetic promoters for plants.
  JOURNAL   Nucleic Acids Res. 2020 Aug 28. pii: 5897334. doi:
            10.1093/nar/gkaa682.
  PUBMED    32856047
REFERENCE   2 (bases 1 to 2279)
  AUTHORS   .
  TITLE     Direct Submission
  JOURNAL   Exported May 13, 2021 from SnapGene Server 1.1.58
            http://www.snapgene.com
FEATURES             Location/Qualifiers
     source          1..2279
                     /organism="synthetic DNA construct"
                     /mol_type="other DNA"
     primer_bind     139..158
                     /label=CAT-R
                     /note="Chloramphenicol resistance gene, reverse primer"
     primer_bind     386..404
                     /label=pBRforEco
                     /note="pBR322 vectors, upsteam of EcoRI site, forward
                     primer"
     terminator      408..451
                     /label=bacterial terminator
                     /note="putative bacterial transcription terminator"
     terminator      706..763
                     /label=his operon terminator
                     /note="This putative transcriptin terminator from the E.
                     coli his operon has a 2-bp deletion introduced during
                     synthesis. Its efficiency has not been determined."
     primer_bind     complement(787..804)
                     /label=L4440
                     /note="L4440 vector, forward primer"
     rep_origin      complement(958..1546)
                     /direction=LEFT
                     /label=ori
                     /note="high-copy-number ColE1/pMB1/pBR322/pUC origin of
                     replication"
     primer_bind     complement(1038..1057)
                     /label=pBR322ori-F
                     /note="pBR322 origin, forward primer"
     terminator      1729..1823
                     /label=lambda t0 terminator
                     /note="transcription terminator from phage lambda"
     CDS             complement(1844..224)
                     /codon_start=1
                     /gene="cat"
                     /product="chloramphenicol acetyltransferase"
                     /label=CmR
                     /note="confers resistance to chloramphenicol"
                     /translation="MEKKITGYTTVDISQWHRKEHFEAFQSVAQCTYNQTVQLDITAFL
                     KTVKKNKHKFYPAFIHILARLMNAHPEFRMAMKDGELVIWDSVHPCYTVFHEQTETFSS
                     LWSEYHDDFRQFLHIYSQDVACYGENLAYFPKGFIENMFFVSANPWVSFTSFDLNVANM
                     DNFFAPVFTMGKYYTQGDKVLMPLAIQVHHAVCDGFHVGRMLNELQQYCDEWQGGA"
ORIGIN
        1 atacgaaatt ccggatgagc attcatcagg cgggcaagaa tgtgaataaa ggccggataa
       61 aacttgtgct tatttttctt tacggtcttt aaaaaggccg taatatccag ctgaacggtc
      121 tggttatagg tacattgagc aactgactga aatgcctcaa aatgttcttt acgatgccat
      181 tgggatatat caacggtggt atatccagtg atttttttct ccattttagc ttccttagct
      241 cctgaaaatc tcgataactc aaaaaatacg cccggtagtg atcttatttc attatggtga
      301 aagttggaac ctcttacgtg cccgatcaac tcgagtgcca cctgacgtct aagaaaccat
      361 tattatcatg acattaacct ataaaaatag gcgtatcacg aggcagaatt tcagataaaa
      421 aaaatcctta gctttcgcta aggatgattt ctggaattcg gtctcaggag ggaggcgtgt
      481 cgttttagtg aggtgaagat aagataataa tgttgaagat aagatatcct taccgctatg
      541 ggtaagattc atgtaggctt tatgaccccc gccgatgacg cgggagtctc tctgccgaca
      601 gtggtcccaa atgctgacgt aagggatgac gcacatctat ataaggtttt gctattcatt
      661 gaaagcagta gtgactgatt tgtatatata ctcgagaccc tgcagtccgg caaaaaaggg
      721 caaggtgtca ccaccctgcc ctttttcttt aaaaccgaaa agattacttc gcgttatgca
      781 ggcttcctcg ctcactgact cgctgcgctc ggtcgttcgg ctgcggcgag cggtatcagc
      841 tcactcaaag gcggtaatac ggttatccac agaatcaggg gataacgcag gaaagaacat
      901 gtgagcaaaa ggccagcaaa aggccaggaa ccgtaaaaag gccgcgttgc tggcgttttt
      961 ccacaggctc cgcccccctg acgagcatca caaaaatcga cgctcaagtc agaggtggcg
     1021 aaacccgaca ggactataaa gataccaggc gtttccccct ggaagctccc tcgtgcgctc
     1081 tcctgttccg accctgccgc ttaccggata cctgtccgcc tttctccctt cgggaagcgt
     1141 ggcgctttct catagctcac gctgtaggta tctcagttcg gtgtaggtcg ttcgctccaa
     1201 gctgggctgt gtgcacgaac cccccgttca gcccgaccgc tgcgccttat ccggtaacta
     1261 tcgtcttgag tccaacccgg taagacacga cttatcgcca ctggcagcag ccactggtaa
     1321 caggattagc agagcgaggt atgtaggcgg tgctacagag ttcttgaagt ggtggcctaa
     1381 ctacggctac actagaagaa cagtatttgg tatctgcgct ctgctgaagc cagttacctt
     1441 cggaaaaaga gttggtagct cttgatccgg caaacaaacc accgctggta gcggtggttt
     1501 ttttgtttgc aagcagcaga ttacgcgcag aaaaaaagga tctcaagaag atcctttgat
     1561 cttttctacg gggtctgacg ctcagtggaa cgaaaactca cgttaaggga ttttggtcat
     1621 gagattatca aaaaggatct tcacctagat ccttttaaat taaaaatgaa gttttaaatc
     1681 aatctaaagt atatatgagt aaacttggtc tgacagctcg aggcttggat tctcaccaat
     1741 aaaaaacgcc cggcggcaac cgagcgttct gaacaaatcc agatggagtt ctgaggtcat
     1801 tactggatct atcaacagga gtccaagcga gctcgatatc aaattacgcc ccgccctgcc
     1861 actcatcgca gtactgttgt aattcattaa gcattctgcc gacatggaag ccatcacaaa
     1921 cggcatgatg aacctgaatc gccagcggca tcagcacctt gtcgccttgc gtataatatt
     1981 tgcccatggt gaaaacgggg gcgaagaagt tgtccatatt ggccacgttt aaatcaaaac
     2041 tggtgaaact cacccaggga ttggctgaga cgaaaaacat attctcaata aaccctttag
     2101 ggaaataggc caggttttca ccgtaacacg ccacatcttg cgaatatatg tgtagaaact
     2161 gccggaaatc gtcgtggtat tcactccaga gcgatgaaaa cgtttcagtt tgctcatgga
     2221 aaacggtgta acaagggtga acactatccc atatcaccag ctcaccgtct ttcattgcc
//
